>Addgene plasmid #221829 | pdU6-2_sgRNA-d5-HT7R | addgene full sequence | sequence record 442853 | Addgene NGS Result
TGTTCCGACCCTGCCGCTTACCGGATACCTGTCCGCCTTTCTCCCTTCGGGAAGCGTGGCGCTTTCTCAT
AGCTCACGCTGTAGGTATCTCAGTTCGGTGTAGGTCGTTCGCTCCAAGCTGGGCTGTGTGCACGAACCCC
CCGTTCAGCCCGACCGCTGCGCCTTATCCGGTAACTATCGTCTTGAGTCCAACCCGGTAAGACACGACTT
ATCGCCACTGGCAGCAGCCACTGGTAACAGGATTAGCAGAGCGAGGTATGTAGGCGGTGCTACAGAGTTC
TTGAAGTGGTGGCCTAACTACGGCTACACTAGAAGAACAGTATTTGGTATCTGCGCTCTGCTGAAGCCAG
TTACCTTCGGAAAAAGAGTTGGTAGCTCTTGATCCGGCAAACAAACCACCGCTGGTAGCGGTGGTTTTTT
TGTTTGCAAGCAGCAGATTACGCGCAGAAAAAAAGGATCTCAAGAAGATCCTTTGATCTTTTCTACGGGG
TCTGACGCTCAGTGGAACGAAAACTCACGTTAAGGGATTTTGGTCATGAGATTATCAAAAAGGATCTTCA
CCTAGATCCTTTTAAATTAAAAATGAAGTTTTAAATCAATCTAAAGTATATATGAGTAAACTTGGTCTGA
CAGTTACCAATGCTTAATCAGTGAGGCACCTATCTCAGCGATCTGTCTATTTCGTTCATCCATAGTTGCC
TGACTCCCCGTCGTGTAGATAACTACGATACGGGAGGGCTTACCATCTGGCCCCAGTGCTGCAATGATAC
CGCGAGACCCACGCTCACCGGCTCCAGATTTATCAGCAATAAACCAGCCAGCCGGAAGGGCCGAGCGCAG
AAGTGGTCCTGCAACTTTATCCGCCTCCATCCAGTCTATTAATTGTTGCCGGGAAGCTAGAGTAAGTAGT
TCGCCAGTTAATAGTTTGCGCAACGTTGTTGCCATTGCTACAGGCATCGTGGTGTCACGCTCGTCGTTTG
GTATGGCTTCATTCAGCTCCGGTTCCCAACGATCAAGGCGAGTTACATGATCCCCCATGTTGTGCAAAAA
AGCGGTTAGCTCCTTCGGTCCTCCGATCGTTGTCAGAAGTAAGTTGGCCGCAGTGTTATCACTCATGGTT
ATGGCAGCACTGCATAATTCTCTTACTGTCATGCCATCCGTAAGATGCTTTTCTGTGACTGGTGAGTACT
CAACCAAGTCATTCTGAGAATAGTGTATGCGGCGACCGAGTTGCTCTTGCCCGGCGTCAATACGGGATAA
TACCGCGCCACATAGCAGAACTTTAAAAGTGCTCATCATTGGAAAACGTTCTTCGGGGCGAAAACTCTCA
AGGATCTTACCGCTGTTGAGATCCAGTTCGATGTAACCCACTCGTGCACCCAACTGATCTTCAGCATCTT
TTACTTTCACCAGCGTTTCTGGGTGAGCAAAAACAGGAAGGCAAAATGCCGCAAAAAAGGGAATAAGGGC
GACACGGAAATGTTGAATACTCATACTCTTCCTTTTTCAATATTATTGAAGCATTTATCAGGGTTATTGT
CTCATGAGCGGATACATATTTGAATGTATTTAGAAAAATAAACAAATAGGGGTTCCGCGCACATTTCCCC
GAAAAGTGCCACCTG
[116 nt withheld, positions 1626-1741]
ACCACGTTC
[91 nt withheld, positions 1751-1841]
A
[49 nt withheld, positions 1843-1891]
CCTTTGACGTTGGAGTCCACGTTCTTT
[37 nt withheld, positions 1919-1955]
ACCCTATCTCGGTCTATTCTTTTGATTTATAAGGGATTTTGCCGATTTCGGCCTATTGGTTAAAAAAATG
AGCTGATTTAACAAAAATTTAACGCGAATTTTAACAAAATATTAACGCTTACAATTTCCATTCGCCATTC
AGGCTGCGCAACTGTTGGGAAGGGCGATCGGTGCGGGCCTCTTCGCTATTACGCCAGCTGGCGAAAGGGG
GATGTGCTGCAAGGCGATTAAGTTGGGTAACGCCAGGGTTTTCCCAGTCACGACGTTGTAAAACGACGGC
CAGTGAGCGCGCGTAATACGACTCACTATAGGGCGAATTGGGTACAAGCTTGGTTCGACTTGCAGCCTGA
AATACGGCACGAGTAGGAAAAGCCGAGTCAAATGCCGAATGCAGAGTCTCATTACAGCACAATCAACTCA
AGAAAAACTCGACACTTTTTTACCATTTGCACTTAAATCCTTTTTTATTCGTTATGTATACTTTTTTTGG
TCCCTAACCAAAACAAAACCAAACTCTCTTAGTCGTGCCTCTATATTTAAAACTATCAATTTATTATAGT
CAATAAATCGAACTGTGTTTTCAACAAACGAACAATAGGACACTTTGATTCTAAAGGAAATTTTGAAAAT
CTTAAGCAGAGGGTTCTTAAGACCATTTGCCAATTCTTATAATTCTCAACTGCTCTTTCCTGATGTTGAT
CATTTATATAGGTATGTTTTCCTCAATACTTCGGGCGAGGGAGAGCTTTCTCTGTTTTAGAGCTAGAAAT
AGCAAGTTAAAATAAGGCTAGTCCGTTATCAACTTGAAAAAGTGGCACCGAGTCGGTGCGATCCATTTTT
TTGCTCACCTGTGATTGCTCCTACTCAAATACAAAAACATCAAATTTTCTGTCAATAAAGCATATTTATT
TATATTTATTTTACAGGAAAGAATTACTAGTGAGCTCCAGCTTTTGTTCCCTTTAGTGAGGGTTAATTGC
GCGCTTGGCGTAATCATGGTCATAGCTGTTTCCTGTGTGAAATTGTTATCCGCTCACAATTCCACACAAC
ATACGAGCCGGAAGCATAAAGTGTAAAGCCTGGGGTGCCTAATGAGTGAGCTAACTCACATTAATTGCGT
TGCGCTCACTGCCCGCTTTCCAGTCGGGAAACCTGTCGTGCCAGCTGCATTAATGAATCGGCCAACGCGC
GGGGAGAGGCGGTTTGCGTATTGGGCGCTCTTCCGCTTCCTCGCTCACTGACTCGCTGCGCTCGGTCGTT
CGGCTGCGGCGAGCGGTATCAGCTCACTCAAAGGCGGTAATACGGTTATCCACAGAATCAGGGGATAACG
CAGGAAAGAACATGTGAGCAAAAGGCCAGCAAAAGGCCAGGAACCGTAAAAAGGCCGCGTTGCTGGCGTT
TTTCCATAGGCTCCGCCCCCCTGACGAGCATCACAAAAATCGACGCTCAAGTCAGAGGTGGCGAAACCCG
ACAGGACTATAAAGATACCAGGCGTTTCCCCCTGGAAGCTCCCTCGTGCGCTCTCC
Features (pLannotate 1.2.2; 14 found; start..end, strand, type, name):
    634..1494    -  CDS            AmpR: β-lactamase; bla; confers resistance to ampicillin, carbenicillin, and related antibiotics
   1495..1599    -  promoter       AmpR promoter: bla
   1626..2082    +  rep_origin     f1 ori (sequence partly withheld): f1 bacteriophage origin of replication; arrow indicates direction of (+) strand synthesis
   2086..2241    -  CDS            lacZα (fragment): LacZα fragment of β-galactosidase; lacZ fragment
   2249..2267    +  promoter       T7 promoter: promoter for bacteriophage T7 RNA polymerase
   2288..2687    +  promoter       dU6-2 promoter: RNA polymerase III promoter for Drosophila U6-2 snRNA (Das et al., 1987)
   2709..2784    +  misc_RNA       gRNA scaffold: guide RNA scaffold for the Streptococcus pyogenes CRISPR/Cas9 system
   2792..2890    +  promoter       dU6-3 promoter (fragment): RNA polymerase III promoter for Drosophila U6-3 snRNA (Port et al., 2014)
   2915..2933    -  promoter       T3 promoter: promoter for bacteriophage T3 RNA polymerase
   2978..2994    -  protein_bind   lac operator: The lac repressor binds to the lac operator to inhibit transcription in E. coli. This inhibition can be relieved by adding lactose or isopropyl-β-D-thiogalactopyranoside (IPTG). lac repressor encoded by lacI
   3002..3032    -  promoter       lac promoter: promoter for the E. coli lac operon
   3047..3068    -  protein_bind   CAP binding site: CAP binding activates transcription in the presence of cAMP. E. coli catabolite activator protein
   3081..3173    -  CDS            lacI (fragment): lac repressor; lacI; The lac repressor binds to the lac operator to inhibit transcription in E. coli. This inhibition can be relieved by adding lactose or isopropyl-β-D-thiogalactopyranoside (IPTG).
   3356..463     -  rep_origin     ori (across the origin): high-copy-number ColE1/pMB1/pBR322/pUC origin of replication
