[The description below was written by a language model from this plasmid's Addgene catalogue record and pLannotate feature annotations shown in this document.]
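Description:
pdU6-2_sgRNA-d5-HT7R is a small (about 3.5 kb) CRISPR guide RNA expression plasmid for Drosophila melanogaster, built on the pdU6-2 backbone and catalogued as an insect expression/CRISPR vector. It is maintained in E. coli as a high-copy plasmid through a ColE1/pUC-type origin and selected with ampicillin via the β-lactamase gene and its native promoter. The remaining bacterial elements are typical of a Bluescript-style cloning vector: an f1 phage origin, flanking T7 and T3 promoters, and remnants of the lac region (lacZα fragment, lac promoter and operator, CAP site, and a short lacI fragment). These have no role in guide expression in flies.

The functional cassette consists of the Drosophila U6-2 snRNA promoter, an RNA polymerase III promoter, followed by a roughly 20-nt gap where the spacer sits and then the Streptococcus pyogenes Cas9 gRNA scaffold. A short fragment annotated as dU6-3 promoter sequence lies just downstream of the scaffold. It may reflect U6 locus flanking sequence serving in termination, but the record does not say. The plasmid carries no Cas9, so the nuclease must be supplied separately.

The record is internally inconsistent on two points. The name, insert field and linked gene all indicate the serotonin receptor 5-HT7 (CG12073), whereas the purpose line describes editing at the end of the 5-HT1AR coding frame. The promoter field lists a zebrafish U6 promoter, while the sequence annotation and backbone name indicate Drosophila U6-2. In either case, the guide is intended to direct a cut near the 3′ end of a serotonin receptor coding sequence. That placement would suit C-terminal knock-in or tagging, though the record does not give the editing strategy.
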