Addgene plasmid #221829: pdU6-2_sgRNA-d5-HT7R
Purpose: Plasmid to express gRNA (ggcgagggagagctttctct) for editing at the end of Drosophila 5-HT1AR coding frame
Depositing lab: Quentin Gaudry. Depositing organization: University of Maryland, College Park. Publication: Serotonin acts through multiple cellular targets during an olfactory critical period. Mallick A, Tan HL, Epstein JM, Gaudry Q, Dacks AM. bioRxiv [Preprint]. 2024 Apr 14:2024.04.14.589413. doi: 10.1101/2024.04.14.589413. PubMed 38645269.
Backbone
  Vector backbone: pdU6-2
  Vector type: Insect Expression, CRISPR
Growth in bacteria
  Bacterial resistance: Ampicillin, 100 μg/mL
  Growth temperature: 37°C
  Growth strain: DH5alpha
  Copy number: High Copy
Gene/Insert
  Gene/Insert name: d5-HT7R gRNA
  gRNA/shRNA sequence: ggcgagggagagctttctct
  Species: D. melanogaster (fly)
  Entrez Gene: 5-HT7 (a.k.a. Dmel_CG12073, 5-HT-dro, 5-HT-dro1, 5-HT7Dro, 5-HT[7]Dro, 5-HT[[7Dro]], 5-HT[[7]], 5-HT[[7]]Dro, 5-HT[[dro1]], 5-HTdro1, 5HT-7, 5HT-R1, 5HT-dro, 5HT-dro1, 5HT[[7Dro]], 5htdror, CG12073, DRO1, Dm5HTdro1, Dmel\CG12073)
  Promoter: zebrafish U6 promoter (U6b)
  Cloning method: Restriction Enzyme; 5′ cloning site unknown (unknown if destroyed); 3′ cloning site N/A (unknown if destroyed)
  Sequencing primers: 5′ N/A
Terms and licenses: Academic/Nonprofit Terms; Industry Terms: Not Available to Industry
Depositor comments: Please visit https://doi.org/10.1101/2024.04.14.589413 for bioRxiv preprint.
How to cite: pdU6-2_sgRNA-d5-HT7R was a gift from Quentin Gaudry (Addgene plasmid # 221829 ; http://n2t.net/addgene:221829 ; RRID:Addgene_221829)
