>Addgene plasmid #221829 | pdU6-2_sgRNA-d5-HT7R | depositor partial sequence | sequence record 434287 | partial sequence
GTTCGACTTGCAGCCTGAAATACGGCACGAGTAGGAAAAGCCGAGTCAAATGCCGAATGCAGAGTCTCAT
TACAGCACAATCAACTCAAGAAAAACTCGACACTTTTTTACCATTTGCACTTAAATCCTTTTTTATTCGT
TATGTATACTTTTTTTGGTCCCTAACCAAAACAAAACCAAACTCTCTTAGTCGTGCCTCTATATTTAAAA
CTATCAATTTATTATAGTCAATAAATCGAACTGTGTTTTCAACAAACGAACAATAGGACACTTTGATTCT
AAAGGAAATTTTGAAAATCTTAAGCAGAGGGTTCTTAAGACCATTTGCCAATTCTTATAATTCTCAACTG
CTCTTTCCTGATGTTGATCATTTATATAGGTATGTTTTCCTCAATACTTCGGGCGAGGGAGAGCTTTCTC
TGTTTTAGAGCTAGAAATAGCAAGTTAAAATAAGGCTAGTCCGTTATCAACTTGAAAAAGTGGCACCGAG
TCGGTGCGATCCATTTTTTTGCTCACCTGTGATTGCTCCTACTCAAATACAAAAACATCAAATTTTCTGT
CAATAAAGCATATTTATTTATATTTATTTTACAGGAAAGAATTACTAGTGAGCTCCAGCTTTTGTTCCCT
TTAGTGAGGGTTAATTGCGCGCTTGGCGTAATCATGGTCATAGCTGTTTCCTGTGTGAAATTGTTATCCG
CTCACAATTCCACACAACATACGAGCCGGAAGCATAAAGTGTAAAGCCTGGGGTGCCTAATGAGTGAGCT
AACTCACATTAATTGCGTTGCGCTCACTGCCCGCTTTCCAGTCGGGAAACCTGTCGTGCCAGCTGCATTA
ATGAATCGGCCAACGCGCGGGGAGAGGCGGTTTGCGTATTGGGCGCTCTTCCGCTTCCTCGCTCACTGAC
TCGCTGCGCTCGGTCGTTCGGCTGCGGCGAGCGGTATCAGCTCACTCAAAGGCGGTAATACGGTTATCCA
CAGAATCAGGGGATAACGCAGGAAAGAACATGTGAGCAAAAGGCCAGCAAAAGGCCAGGAACCGTAAAAA
GGCCGCGTTGCTGGCGTTTTTCCATAGGCTCCGCCCCCCTGACGAGCATCACAAAAA
